>Addgene plasmid #163085 | pEDJ-87 | addgene full sequence | sequence record 342853 | Addgene NGS Result
TTACTTGAATTTGAAATAAAAAAAAGTTTGCTGTCTTGCTATCAAGTATAAATAGACCTGCAATTATTAA
TCTTTTGTTTCCTCGTCATTGTTCTCGTTCCCTTTCTTCCTTGTTTCTTTTTCTGCACAATATTTCAAGC
TATACCAAGCATACAATCAACTATCTCATATACAATCTGTCATAAAACAATGTCTCTCGAGATGCCCAAA
AAGAAAAGAAAAGTGGGTAGTATGGCTTCTAACTTTACTCAGTTCGTTCTCGTCGACAATGGCGGAACTG
GCGACGTGACTGTCGCCCCAAGCAACTTCGCTAACGGGATCGCTGAATGGATCAGCTCTAACTCGCGTTC
ACAGGCTTACAAAGTAACCTGTAGCGTTCGTCAGAGCTCTGCGCAGAATCGCAAATACACCATCAAAGTC
GAGGTGCCTAAAGGCGCCTGGCGTTCGTACTTAAATATGGAACTAACCATTCCAATTTTCGCCACGAATT
CCGACTGCGAGCTTATTGTTAAGGCAATGCAAGGTCTCCTAAAAGATGGAAACCCGATTCCCTCAGCAAT
CGCAGCAAACTCCGGCATCTACGGCTCCCCCAAGAAGAAGAGGAAGGTGGAGGCCAGCGGTTCCGGACGG
GCTGACGCATTGGACGATTTTGATCTGGATATGCTGGGAAGTGACGCCCTCGATGATTTTGACCTTGACA
TGCTTGGTTCGGATGCCCTTGATGACTTTGACCTCGACATGCTCGGCAGTGACGCCCTTGATGATTTCGA
CCTGGACATGCTGATTAACTCTAGAAGTTCCGGATCTCCGAAAAAGAAACGCAAAGTTGGTAGCCAGTAC
CTGCCCGACACCGACGACCGGCACCGGATCGAGGAAAAGCGGAAGCGGACCTACGAGACATTCAAGAGCA
TCATGAAGAAGTCCCCCTTCAGCGGCCCCACCGACCCTAGACCTCCACCTAGAAGAATCGCCGTGCCCAG
CAGATCCAGCGCCAGCGTGCCAAAACCTGCCCCCCAGCCTTACCCCTTCACCAGCAGCCTGAGCACCATC
AACTACGACGAGTTCCCTACCATGGTGTTCCCCAGCGGCCAGATCTCTCAGGCCTCTGCTCTGGCTCCAG
CCCCTCCTCAGGTGCTGCCTCAGGCTCCTGCTCCTGCACCAGCTCCAGCCATGGTGTCTGCACTGGCTCA
GGCACCAGCACCCGTGCCTGTGCTGGCTCCTGGACCTCCACAGGCTGTGGCTCCACCAGCCCCTAAACCT
ACACAGGCCGGCGAGGGCACACTGTCTGAAGCTCTGCTGCAGCTGCAGTTCGACGACGAGGATCTGGGAG
CCCTGCTGGGAAACAGCACCGATCCTGCCGTGTTCACCGACCTGGCCAGCGTGGACAACAGCGAGTTCCA
GCAGCTGCTGAACCAGGGCATCCCTGTGGCCCCTCACACCACCGAGCCCATGCTGATGGAATACCCCGAG
GCCATCACCCGGCTCGTGACAGGCGCTCAGAGGCCTCCTGATCCAGCTCCTGCCCCTCTGGGAGCACCAG
GCCTGCCTAATGGACTGCTGTCTGGCGACGAGGACTTCAGCTCTATCGCCGACATGGACTTCTCCGCACT
GCTGGGTAGCGGATCGGGATCTCGGGATTCCAGGGAAGGGATGTTTTTGCCGAAGCCTGAGGCCGGCTCC
GCTATTAGTGACGTGTTTGAGGGCCGCGAGGTGTGCCAGCCAAAACGAATCCGGCCATTTCATCCTCCAG
GAAGTCCATGGGCCAACCGCCCACTCCCCGCCAGCCTCGCACCAACACCAACCGGTCCAGTACATGAGCC
AGTCGGGTCACTGACCCCGGCACCAGTCCCTCAGCCACTGGATCCAGCGCCCGCAGTGACTCCCGAGGCC
AGTCACCTGTTGGAGGATCCCGATGAAGAGACGAGCCAGGCTGTCAAAGCCCTTCGGGAGATGGCCGATA
CTGTGATTCCCCAGAAGGAAGAGGCTGCAATCTGTGGCCAAATGGACCTTTCCCATCCGCCCCCAAGGGG
CCATCTGGATGAGCTGACAACCACACTTGAGTCCATGACCGAGGATCTGAACCTGGACTCACCCCTGACC
CCGGAATTGAACGAGATTCTGGATACCTTCCTGAACGACGAGTGCCTCTTGCATGCCATGCATATCAGCA
CAGGACTGTCCATCTTCGACACATCTCTGTTTTGAATCGCGTGCATTCATCCGCTCTAACCGAAAAGGAA
GGAGTTAGACAACCTGAAGTCTAGGTCCCTATTTATTTTTTTATAGTTATGTTAGTATTAAGAACGTTAT
TTATATTTCAAATTTTTCTTTTTTTTCTGTACAGACGCGTGTACGCATGTAACATTATACTGAAAACCTT
GCTTGAGAAGGTTTTGGGACGCTCGAAGATCGCGTCCCAATTCGCCCTATAGTGAGTCGTATTACGCGCG
CTCACTGGCCGTCGTTTTACAACGTCGTGACTGGGAAAACCCTGGCGTTACCCCTGCAGGACTAGTGCTG
AGGCATTACTATTGGCTGCTTCATAGTACACCCAATTGCCCACAACCCAAGTTAATCATAAGCTCTTGTT
GTCGATGAATTGCTCAAAATGTGGCCATTCTTTCAATTTTGCACCTCTAAAACTGCTCCGTGGGTTGTGA
CAACAACCTTAAGGGTAATGGACTTTTTTAGAAAGACAAATGAGATGATTTCACCTACTGGTATATCATT
TATTTATACACGACCGTTTTGACATTTCAGAGTTGCACGTTGGTATATCCTAATATTCTCACAAGCATCA
CAGTGAAGAAACGCAAGAAAATGGAAAAAATTCCCAGGTGGTTGTTGTCTTCTCTTATATCGTCGGTGCT
GTGCATACTTGGGGCCCTGTGTGTGCCGTTGTTATCGGTTGCCTTCGATAGCAAGCGCAATAGCCAATCT
AAGTTGGTCAACTATGGTCTTTCTCTAAGTGCCGGATCTATGATCATTAAGACCTCAGCGCGGCCGCAAA
TTTAAATAAAATGAAGTGAAGTTCCTATACTTTCTAGAGAATAGGAACTTCTATAGTGAGTCGAATAAGG
GCGACACAAAATTTATTCTAAATGCATAATAAATACTGATAACATCTTATAGTTTGTATTATATTTTGTA
TTATCGTTGACATGTATAATTTTGATATCAAAAACTGATTTTCCCTTTATTATTTTCGAGATTTATTTTC
TTAATTCTCTTTAACAAACTAGAAATATTGTATATACAAAAAATCATAAATAATAGATGAATAGTTTAAT
TATAGGTGTTCATCAATCGAAAAAGCAACGTATCTTATTTAAAGTGCGTTGCTTTTTTCTCATTTATAAG
GTTAAATAATTCTCATATATCAAGCAAAGTGACAGGCGCCCTTAAATATTCTGACAAATGCTCTTTCCCT
AAACTCCCCCCATAAAAAAACCCGCCGAAGCGGGTTTTTACGTTATTTGCGGATTAACGATTACTCGTTA
TCAGAACCGCCCAGGGGGCCCGAGCTTAAGACTGGCCGTCGTTTTACAACACAGAAAGAGTTTGTAGAAA
CGCAAAAAGGCCATCCGTCAGGGGCCTTCTGCTTAGTTTGATGCCTGGCAGTTCCCTACTCTCGCCTTCC
GCTTCCTCGCTCACTGACTCGCTGCGCTCGGTCGTTCGGCTGCGGCGAGCGGTATCAGCTCACTCAAAGG
CGGTAATACGGTTATCCACAGAATCAGGGGATAACGCAGGAAAGAACATGTGAGCAAAAGGCCAGCAAAA
GGCCAGGAACCGTAAAAAGGCCGCGTTGCTGGCGTTTTTCCATAGGCTCCGCCCCCCTGACGAGCATCAC
AAAAATCGACGCTCAAGTCAGAGGTGGCGAAACCCGACAGGACTATAAAGATACCAGGCGTTTCCCCCTG
GAAGCTCCCTCGTGCGCTCTCCTGTTCCGACCCTGCCGCTTACCGGATACCTGTCCGCCTTTCTCCCTTC
GGGAAGCGTGGCGCTTTCTCATAGCTCACGCTGTAGGTATCTCAGTTCGGTGTAGGTCGTTCGCTCCAAG
CTGGGCTGTGTGCACGAACCCCCCGTTCAGCCCGACCGCTGCGCCTTATCCGGTAACTATCGTCTTGAGT
CCAACCCGGTAAGACACGACTTATCGCCACTGGCAGCAGCCACTGGTAACAGGATTAGCAGAGCGAGGTA
TGTAGGCGGTGCTACAGAGTTCTTGAAGTGGTGGGCTAACTACGGCTACACTAGAAGAACAGTATTTGGT
ATCTGCGCTCTGCTGAAGCCAGTTACCTTCGGAAAAAGAGTTGGTAGCTCTTGATCCGGCAAACAAACCA
CCGCTGGTAGCGGTGGTTTTTTTGTTTGCAAGCAGCAGATTACGCGCAGAAAAAAAGGATCTCAAGAAGA
TCCTTTGATCTTTTCTACGGGGTCTGACGCTCAGTGGAACGACGCGCGCGTAACTCACGTTAAGGGATTT
TGGTCATGAGCTTGCGCCGTCCCGTCAAGTCAGCGTAATGCTCTGCTTACCAATGCTTAATCAGTGAGGC
ACCTATCTCAGCGATCTGTCTATTTCGTTCATCCATAGTTGCCTGACTCCCCGTCGTGTAGATAACTACG
ATACGGGAGGGCTTACCATCTGGCCCCAGCGCTGCGATGATACCGCGAGAACCACGCTCACCGGCTCCGG
ATTTATCAGCAATAAACCAGCCAGCCGGAAGGGCCGAGCGCAGAAGTGGTCCTGCAACTTTATCCGCCTC
CATCCAGTCTATTAATTGTTGCCGGGAAGCTAGAGTAAGTAGTTCGCCAGTTAATAGTTTGCGCAACGTT
GTTGCCATCGCTACAGGCATCGTGGTGTCACGCTCGTCGTTTGGTATGGCTTCATTCAGCTCCGGTTCCC
AACGATCAAGGCGAGTTACATGATCCCCCATGTTGTGCAAAAAAGCGGTTAGCTCCTTCGGTCCTCCGAT
CGTTGTCAGAAGTAAGTTGGCCGCAGTGTTATCACTCATGGTTATGGCAGCACTGCATAATTCTCTTACT
GTCATGCCATCCGTAAGATGCTTTTCTGTGACTGGTGAGTACTCAACCAAGTCATTCTGAGAATAGTGTA
TGCGGCGACCGAGTTGCTCTTGCCCGGCGTCAATACGGGATAATACCGCGCCACATAGCAGAACTTTAAA
AGTGCTCATCATTGGAAAACGTTCTTCGGGGCGAAAACTCTCAAGGATCTTACCGCTGTTGAGATCCAGT
TCGATGTAACCCACTCGTGCACCCAACTGATCTTCAGCATCTTTTACTTTCACCAGCGTTTCTGGGTGAG
CAAAAACAGGAAGGCAAAATGCCGCAAAAAAGGGAATAAGGGCGACACGGAAATGTTGAATACTCATATT
CTTCCTTTTTCAATATTATTGAAGCATTTATCAGGGTTATTGTCTCATGAGCGGATACATATTTGAATGT
ATTTAGAAAAATAAACAAATAGGGGTCAGTGTTACAACCAATTAACCAATTCTGAACATTATCGCGAGCC
CATTTATACCTGAATATGGCTCATAACACCCCTTGTTTGCCTGGCGGCAGTAGCGCGGTGGTCCCACCTG
ACCCCATGCCGAACTCAGAAGTGAAACGCCGTAGCGCCGATGGTAGTGTGGGGACTCCCCATGCGAGAGT
AGGGAACTGCCAGGCATCAAATAAAACGAAAGGCTCAGTCGAAAGACTGGGCCTTTCGCCCGGGCTAATT
ATGGGGTGTCGCCCTTATTCGACTCTATAGTGAAGTTCCTATTCTCTAGAAAGTATAGGAACTTCTGAAG
TGGGGATTTAAATGCGGCCGCGCTGAGGGTTTAATGCGGAGAAGTCGTTGATAGCATTTCCGAAGGCTTT
TCCACATTGACTGCAGTATCTAAAAGAGCTCCAGCAGCGGTCTTAGTAGTTCCTGTGCTTGCCGCTTTGC
AGTATACAGGGACATTGGGAACTACGGAGGAAAAATCGGAATGCTCTGAGCTCTTCTCAAAACCAGACGA
ACTCGTCTTATTTCTCAGTAAATTACCCAACATATAAACTCTCCCTCTTCACCTTCTCTACAAGGCCACA
CACAAGACAGTTTTAACAGGCAAATGGTACTGGAGGCTCTCACCAATGGGGTTTAAGACGCTCCAAACAC
ACGCTCTCCTTTTTTTCTTTATATATCGGTAGCAACGAAAGCTAGTCGCAGAACGTTACACACTAAAGCA
GATCAATCAATCAATCCTGAGAACCTGCTTCGTTCAAACCATCCACTAGAAGAAACACGCACGTGTACCC
AAAAATAGAGACAAACAAACAGACAAAAATAACAATGATTCCTACCGACTAAAGTAAAACAACACTCACG
TAATAAAAAATCCTAGATACAACTCACTTGTATTCCTCTCTTCTTTGACCATCACTAAAGCTTCTCTCTT
ACTATATTCCTCAAATAAAAAAAAGTTGCAATGATTACTTACCAATGTGCCATAAACTCCGTGCACCAAT
TAAGTCCTCAGCGAGCTCGCATGGAATGCGTGCGATGAGCGACCTCATGCTATACCTGAGAAAGCAACCT
GACCTACAGGAAAGAGTTACTCAAGAATAAGAATTTTCGTTTTAAAACCTAAGAGTCACTTTAAAATTTG
TATACACTTATTTTTTTTATAACTTATTTAATAATAAAAATCATAAATCATAAGAAATTCGCTTATTTAG
AAGTGTCAACAACGTATCTACCAACGGAATGCGTGCGATGGGTGTACAATATGGACTTCCTCTTTTCTGG
CAACCAAACCCATACATCGGGATTCCTATAATACCTTCGTTGGTCTCCCTAACATGTAGGTGGCGGAGGG
GAGATATACAATAGAACAGATACCAGACAAGACATAATGGGCTAAACAAGACTACACCAATTACACTGCC
TCATTGATGGTGGTACATAACGAACTAATACTGTAGCCCTAGACTTGATAGCCATCATCATATCGAAGTT
TCACTACCCTTTTTCCATTTGCCATCTATTGAAGTAATAATAGGCGCATGCAACTTCTTTTCTTTTTTTT
TCTTTTCTCTCTCCCCCGTTGTTGTCTCACCATATCCGCAATGACAAAAAAATGATGGAAGACACTAAAG
GAAAAAATTAACGACAAAGACAGCACCAACAGATGTCGTTGTTCCAGAGCTGATGAGGGGTATCTCGAAG
CACACGAAACTTTTTCCTTCCTTCATTCACGCACACTACTCTCTAATGAGCAACGGTATACGGCCTTCCT
TCCAG
Features (pLannotate 1.2.2; 21 found; start..end, strand, type, name):
    232..582     +  CDS            CAPSD_BPMS2 (fragment): Experimental evidence at protein level: Swiss-Prot protein existence level 1. Acts as a translational repressor of viral replicase synthesis late in infection. This latter function is the result of capsid protein interaction with an RNA hairpin which contains the replicase ribosome-binding site. From Escherichia phage MS2 (Bacteriophage MS2).
    754..770     +  CDS            VP96 (fragment): 6 tandem repeats of the minimal activation domain of herpes simplex virus VP16 (Cheng et al., 2013)
    835..1614    +  CDS            RELA (fragment): TF65_HUMAN - Also known as NFKB3. Experimental evidence at protein level: Swiss-Prot protein existence level 1. NF-kappa-B is a pleiotropic transcription factor present in almost all cell types and is the endpoint of a series of signal transduction events that are initiated by a vast array of stimuli related to many biological processes such as inflammation, immunity, differentiation, cell growth, tumorigenesis and apoptosis. NF-kappa-B is a homo- or heterodimeric complex formed by the Rel-like domain- containing proteins RELA/p65, RELB, NFKB1/p105, NFKB1/p50, REL and NFKB2/p52. The heterodime
   1633..2202    +  CDS            Rta AD: transcriptional activation domain from the human herpesvirus 4 (Epstein-Barr virus) replication and transcription activator Rta/BRLF1 (Hardwick et al., 1992; Chavez et al., 2015)
   2219..2408    +  terminator     CYC1 terminator: S. cerevisiae CYC1; transcription terminator for CYC1
   2426..2444    -  promoter       T7 promoter: promoter for bacteriophage T7 RNA polymerase
   2452..2503    +  CDS            lacZα (fragment): LacZα fragment of β-galactosidase; lacZ fragment
   2821..2985    +  CDS            ZRT3 (fragment): ZRT3_YEAST - Experimental evidence at protein level: Swiss-Prot protein existence level 1. Transports zinc from storage in the vacuole to the cytoplasm. From Saccharomyces cerevisiae (strain ATCC 204508 / S288c) (Baker's yeast).
   3028..3061    -  protein_bind   FRT (minimal): supports FLP-mediated excision but not integration (Turan and Bode, 2011) FLP recombinase from the Saccharomyces cerevisiae 2μ plasmid
   3531..3550    +  CDS            lacZα (fragment): LacZα fragment of β-galactosidase; lacZ fragment
   3575..3592    -  terminator     rrnB T2 terminator (fragment): transcription terminator T2 from the E. coli rrnB gene
   3817..4405    -  rep_origin     ori: high-copy-number ColE1/pMB1/pBR322/pUC origin of replication
   4527..5387    -  CDS            AmpR: β-lactamase; bla; confers resistance to ampicillin, carbenicillin, and related antibiotics
   5390..5486    -  promoter       AmpR promoter (fragment): bla
   5516..5540    -  CDS            KanR (fragment): aminoglycoside phosphotransferase; aph(3')-Ia; confers resistance to kanamycin
   5569..5684    +  ncRNA          5S rRNA: Accession: RF00001 - 5S ribosomal RNA
   5688..5728    +  terminator     rrnB T1 terminator (fragment): transcription terminator T1 from the E. coli rrnB gene
   5772..5805    +  protein_bind   FRT (minimal): supports FLP-mediated excision but not integration (Turan and Bode, 2011) FLP recombinase from the Saccharomyces cerevisiae 2μ plasmid
   5847..6053    -  CDS            LST4 (fragment): LST4_YEAST - Experimental evidence at protein level: Swiss-Prot protein existence level 1. Involved in extracellular amino acid uptake. Required for the trafficking of the GAP1 nitrogen-regulated general amino acid permease from the Golgi to the plasma membrane. From Saccharomyces cerevisiae (strain ATCC 204508 / S288c) (Baker's yeast).
   6547..6712    -  terminator     ADH1 terminator: S. cerevisiae ADH1; transcription terminator for the S. cerevisiae alcohol dehydrogenase 1 (ADH1) gene
   7051..162     +  promoter       ADH1 promoter (across the origin): S. cerevisiae ADH1; promoter for alcohol dehydrogenase 1
