[The description below was written by a language model from this plasmid's Addgene catalogue record and pLannotate feature annotations shown in this document.]
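Description:
pEDJ-87 is a marker-free yeast integration plasmid built on the pCfB3037 backbone, designed to insert an ADH1 promoter-driven MCP-VPR expression cassette into chromosomal site XI-5 of Saccharomyces cerevisiae. It is about 7.3 kb and is propagated in E. coli through a high-copy ColE1/pUC-type origin with ampicillin resistance (AmpR). The record lists no yeast selectable marker, and no yeast replication origin is annotated, consistent with a construct intended to act only after genomic integration. Short yeast genomic fragments annotated as parts of ZRT3 and LST4 lie on either side of the bacterial backbone portion and so flank the expression cassette. They most likely belong to the homology arms that target the locus, although the record does not label them as such. Minimal FRT sites, fragments of rrnB terminators and a stray ADH1 terminator also appear as backbone elements.

The payload is a single fusion protein. An N-terminal bacteriophage MS2 coat protein (MCP), which binds a specific MS2 RNA hairpin, is joined to the tripartite VPR activator. The feature table identifies the VPR components as VP16-derived minimal activation repeats, a fragment of human RELA/p65, and the Epstein-Barr virus Rta activation domain. Transcription is driven by the S. cerevisiae ADH1 promoter and ended by the CYC1 terminator. Given the associated work on transcriptional reprogramming in yeast with dCas9 and combinatorial gRNA strategies, the protein is presumably recruited to guide RNAs carrying MS2 hairpins, bringing a strong activator to dCas9-bound promoters. The depositor notes that the verified sequence differs slightly from the reference sequence, without affecting function.
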