Addgene plasmid #163085: pEDJ-87
Purpose: MarkerFree plasmid for integration of pADH1-MCP-VPR into site XI-5
Depositing lab: Michael Jensen. Depositing organization: Danmarks Tekniske Universitet. Publication: Transcriptional reprogramming in yeast using dCas9 and combinatorial gRNA strategies. Jensen ED, Ferreira R, Jakociunas T, Arsovska D, Zhang J, Ding L, Smith JD, David F, Nielsen J, Jensen MK, Keasling JD. Microb Cell Fact. 2017 Mar 15;16(1):46. doi: 10.1186/s12934-017-0664-2. PubMed 28298224.
Backbone
  Vector backbone: pCfB3037
  Backbone size w/o insert (bp): 4547
  Total vector size (bp): 7293
  Vector type: Yeast Expression
  Selectable markers: None
Growth in bacteria
  Bacterial resistance: Ampicillin, 100 μg/mL
  Growth temperature: 37°C
  Growth strain: DH5alpha
  Copy number: Unknown
Gene/Insert
  Gene/Insert name: VPR
  Insert size (bp): 1596
  Promoter: ADH1
  Tag / fusion protein: MCP (N terminal on insert)
  Cloning method: Unknown
  Sequencing primers: 5′ gaaattcgcttatttagaagtgtc; 3′ CTCCTTCCTTTTCGGTTAGAG
Terms and licenses: Academic/Nonprofit Terms; Industry Terms: Not Available to Industry
Depositor comments: Please note that the Addgene verified sequence differs from the depositor's reference sequence. These differences do not affect plasmid function.
How to cite: pEDJ-87 was a gift from Michael Jensen (Addgene plasmid # 163085 ; http://n2t.net/addgene:163085 ; RRID:Addgene_163085)
